>Addgene plasmid #214031 | pJS-BCD-Strep-dSAVED-CHAT | addgene full sequence | sequence record 426121 | Addgene NGS Result
TAATACGACTCACTATAGGGGCCCAAGTTCACTTAAAAAGGAGATCAACAATGAAAGCAATTTTCGTACT
GAAACATCTTAATCATGCAGGGGAGGGTTTCTAATGTGGAGCCACCCGCAGTTCGAAAAAAGCGCGACTC
ACCATGCTGATCATGACTGCCAGCCGCACAGGGAGAGCGTTCAGCCGGATGAAATCCAGTGTATCCTGGT
TCTGGACCTGAGCATCGATAACGCAATCACCGCATGTAGCGTTACCCCGCATCTGCCCCGTGCTGCACGT
CGTGTTGAACTACATCTGAACGACTTTGGTGCAGAACGTGCACCGTACGGGGGTGCAAGCGATCGTCGTA
CCTGGCGTTGTTGGATGCAGGCAGTTGATGCAATGCTGGCTGACGCACGTGCACAGCTGGGTGCAGAAGT
TGAATTTACTCATTATTATCTGGCAGGTCGTGCAGCACTCCCGGTTTTTGCATATCTGGGTCTGAGACTG
GGTAAACAGGCAAACATCACTACCGTTAACCGTCGTGATGACGGTTGTTGGGATGTTGTTCCGTGCCAGC
GTCCGGCTTCGAGCGCAGCATCGGGGGTTTCGCCCAGCGCACGTTTTTTTGACGAAGTTCGTGGTCTGGA
CACCGATGAGCGTAGCAGCGAAAGCGGTATGGTTGCAGTTTGGGTAAGCACCCAGCGTGATGTTGATCGT
GGGCTGCTGCGTGCATTTGCAAGGGCAAGAGGTGACCGTGACCTGGCAGGTATCGTTAGCCTGCGTGCAC
GTCCGGCTGCAGGTGATGACACCGGTGATATGCGTCTCCTGGAAGGTGCAGACGGCCCCGATGCTGCACG
TGAACTGGTTAACTGTTTTCGTAGCATCCCGAACCAGTATCCGCGTAGCAGCGGCCTGATGGTTTTTGTT
AGCGGCCCGGTTACCCTGGCAGCAATGGTTGGGCGTGCAATCAACCCGAGAATCCATGGCCCGGTTTGGT
GGCCGTACTTTCGTGGTGGGGAGTACGAGCCGGCACTGGAATATCCGTGGCCGCTGATCAGCGGCCCCCC
GAGGATCCTGATCGCAACCGCAAACGCTCCGGAGGGTGAAAACCCGACTCTGGACGTTGAGGCAGAGCTG
AAGCATCTGGAAGAAGCACTGGCAGAACCGCGTAAACGTAAACTGTGTGAGGTACAGCGTTGCCCGGCAG
CAACCGTAAGCGATATCACCAGCGCACTGCGTAGCTTTAAACCGCATATACTGCATTTTATCGGTGCTGG
TACTGCACTCGGTGTTTATCTGAGGAGCGCAGAACATGACGGTGCACAGTTTGTTCGTGGTGAGGATTTC
CAGCAGATGATCGCAACCTCGCTACGTCAGAAGGACCGTGAAATGCATCTGGTTGTTCTGAACGCTGCTT
GCACCCACGAACTGGCAAAGGCACTGACCGAACAGGTTAGCTGCACCATCGGTACCGATATCGAAGTTTA
TGATTCGGCAAGCATACATTTTGCTGCACGTTTTTATGATCACCTGGTTCATGGTACCAGCGTTCATTAT
GCATTTAACGCAGCAGTTGATGAATGTCGTGCACACAGCACCAGCGGCCAGGAAGTTTTTTGCCTGCACC
CGGCAGCAGAACGTGCACCGGCAAGCGCAACCCCGCCGGTACGTGCAGATGAACTGGTTTTCTTTAGCCC
GGCAGAACGTCATAGCTAATGCCGACTCAGTTGCTGCTTCTACTGGGCGCCCCGCTTCGGCGGGGTTTTT
TTGCAAGGGATCGGTTGTCGAGTAAGGATCTCCAGGCATCCTGTTGTTTGTCGGTGAACGCTCTCTACTA
GAGTCACACTGGCTCACCTTCGGGTGGGCCTTTCTGCGTTTATAGGATCCTAACTCGAGCCTAGGGATAT
ATTCCGCTTCCTCGCTCACTGACTCGCTACGCTCGGTCGTTCGACTGCGGCGAGCGGAAATGGCTTACGA
ACGGGGCGGAGATTTCCTGGAAGATGCCAGGAAGATACTTAACAGGGAAGTGAGAGGGCCGCGGCAAAGC
CGTTTTTCCATAGGCTCCGCCCCCCTGACAAGCATCACGAAATCTGACGCTCAAATCAGTGGTGGCGAAA
CCCGACAGGACTATAAAGATACCAGGCGTTTCCCCCTGGCGGCTCCCTCGTGCGCTCTCCTGTTCCTGCC
TTTCGGTTTACCGGTGTCATTCCGCTGTTATGGCCGCGTTTGTCTCATTCCACGCCTGACACTCAGTTCC
GGGTAGGCAGTTCGCTCCAAGCTGGACTGTATGCACGAACCCCCCGTTCAGTCCGACCGCTGCGCCTTAT
CCGGTAACTATCGTCTTGAGTCCAACCCGGAAAGACATGCAAAAGCACCACTGGCAGCAGCCACTGGTAA
TTGATTTAGAGGAGTTAGTCTTGAAGTCATGCGCCGGTTAAGGCTAAACTGAAAGGACAAGTTTTGGTGA
CTGCGCTCCTCCAAGCCAGTTACCTCGGTTCAAAGAGTTGGTAGCTCAGAGAACCTTCGAAAAACCGCCC
TGCAAGGCGGTTTTTTCGTTTTCAGAGCAAGAGATTACGCGCAGACCAAAACGATCTCAAGAAGATCATC
TTATTAATCAGATAAAATATTTCTAGATTTCAGTGCAATTTATCTCTTCAAATGTAGCACCTGAAGTCAG
CCCCATACGATATAAGTTGTTACTAGTGCTTGGATTCTCACCAATAAAAAACGCCCGGCGGCAACCGAGC
GTTCTGAACAAATCCAGATGGAGTTCTGAGGTCATTACTGGATCTATCAACAGGAGTCCAAGCGAGCTCT
CGAACCCCAGAGTCCCGCTCAGAAGAACTCGTCAAGAAGGCGATAGAAGGCGATGCGCTGCGAATCGGGA
GCGGCGATACCGTAAAGCACGAGGAAGCGGTCAGCCCATTCGCCGCCAAGCTCTTCAGCAATATCACGGG
TAGCCAACGCTATGTCCTGATAGCGGTCCGCCACACCCAGCCGGCCACAGTCGATGAATCCAGAAAAGCG
GCCATTTTCCACCATGATATTCGGCAAGCAGGCATCGCCATGGGTCACGACGAGATCCTCGCCGTCGGGC
ATGCGCGCCTTGAGCCTGGCGAACAGTTCGGCTGGCGCGAGCCCCTGATGCTCTTCGTCCAGATCATCCT
GATCGACAAGACCGGCTTCCATCCGAGTACGTGCTCGCTCGATGCGATGTTTCGCTTGGTGGTCGAATGG
GCAGGTAGCCGGATCAAGCGTATGCAGCCGCCGCATTGCATCAGCCATGATGGATACTTTCTCGGCAGGA
GCAAGGTGAGATGACAGGAGATCCTGCCCCGGCACTTCGCCCAATAGCAGCCAGTCCCTTCCCGCTTCAG
TGACAACGTCGAGCACAGCTGCGCAAGGAACGCCCGTCGTGGCCAGCCACGATAGCCGCGCTGCCTCGTC
CTGCAGTTCATTCAGGGCACCGGACAGGTCGGTCTTGACAAAAAGAACCGGGCGCCCCTGCGCTGACAGC
CGGAACACGGCGGCATCAGAGCAGCCGATTGTCTGTTGTGCCCAGTCATAGCCGAATAGCCTCTCCACCC
AAGCGGCCGGAGAACCTGCGTGCAATCCATCTTGTTCAATCATGCGAAACGATCCTCATCCTGTCTCTTG
ATCAGATCATGATCCCCTGCGCCATCAGATCCTTGGCGGCAAGAAAGCCATCCAGTTTACTTTGCAGGGC
TTCCCAACCTTACCAGAGGGCGCCCCAGCTGGCAATTCCGACGTCGAATTCAAAAGATCTTAAGTAAGTA
AGAGTATACGTATATCGGCTAATAACGTATTAAGGCGCTTCGGCGCCTTTTTTTATGGGGGTATTTTCAT
CCCAATCCACACGTCCAACGCACAGCAAACACCACGTCGACCCTATCAGCTGCGTGCTTTCTATGAGTCG
TTGCTGCATAAC
Features (pLannotate 1.2.2; 9 found; start..end, strand, type, name):
      1..19      +  promoter       T7 promoter: promoter for bacteriophage T7 RNA polymerase
    107..129     +  CDS            Strep-Tag II (fragment): peptide that binds Strep-Tactin®, an engineered form of streptavidin
   1791..1815    +  terminator     rrnB T1 terminator (fragment): transcription terminator T1 from the E. coli rrnB gene
   1831..1858    +  terminator     T7Te terminator: phage T7 early transcription terminator
   1892..1947    -  rep_origin     RSF ori (fragment): Plasmids containing the RSF 1030 origin of replication can be propagated in E. coli cells that contain additional plasmids with compatible origins.
   2035..2580    -  rep_origin     p15A ori: Plasmids containing the medium-copy-number p15A origin of replication can be propagated in E. coli cells that contain a second plasmid with the ColE1 origin.
   2694..2788    -  terminator     lambda t0 terminator: transcription terminator from phage lambda
   2822..3613    -  CDS            neo: KKA2_KLEPN - Also known as kan, nptII. Experimental evidence at protein level: Swiss-Prot protein existence level 1. Resistance to kanamycin, neomycin, paromomycin, ribostamycin, butirosin and gentamicin B. From Klebsiella pneumoniae.
   3645..3749    -  CDS            tnpA (fragment): TN5P_ECOLX - Also known as tnp. Experimental evidence at protein level: Swiss-Prot protein existence level 1. Mediates transposition of transposon Tn5 by a 'cut and paste' mechanism. First, the monomeric transposase binds the 19 bp inverted DNA repeats flanking the transposon. Then, dimerization of the DNA- bound transposase creates a synaptic DNA complex. After nicking of the first DNA strand, excision of the transposon proceeds through a series of intermediates. The transposase then mediates the insertion of the transposon at a new site by strand transfer. The activity of the wild- type tran
