[The description below was written by a language model from this plasmid's Addgene catalogue record and pLannotate feature annotations shown in this document.]
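Description:
pJS-BCD-Strep-dSAVED-CHAT is a compact (about 3.9 kb) bacterial expression plasmid built on a p15A-origin backbone and selected with kanamycin through the neo/nptII aminoglycoside phosphotransferase gene, which is followed by a lambda t0 terminator. The p15A origin is compatible with ColE1-type plasmids, so the construct can be maintained alongside other vectors in the same E. coli cell. The catalogue entry lists it as high copy, whereas the annotation describes p15A as a medium-copy origin. Short matches to an RSF origin and to the Tn5 transposase are only fragments, the latter most likely carried over with the kanamycin cassette rather than being functional.

The payload is the SAVED-CHAT gene from Haliangium ochraceum DSM 14366, expressed from a T7 promoter and therefore requiring a host that supplies T7 RNA polymerase. It carries an N-terminal Strep-tag II for affinity capture on Strep-Tactin resin. The open reading frame itself is not annotated in the feature table, but it would occupy the region between the tag and the downstream rrnB T1 and T7Te terminators. "BCD" in the name may refer to a bicistronic-design translation initiation element in the gap between promoter and tag, although the record does not state this. The insert carries H375A and C422A substitutions, which the record describes as rendering the protein catalytically dead. The associated work concerns a proteolytic cascade linked to type III-B CRISPR-Cas systems, so the construct is suited to producing and purifying an inactive SAVED-CHAT variant as a negative control or for binding and structural studies where cleavage is unwanted.
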