Addgene plasmid #214031: pJS-BCD-Strep-dSAVED-CHAT
Purpose: Bacterial expression plasmid for strep-tagged catalytically dead SAVED-CHAT mutant from Haliangium ochraceum
Depositing lab: Raymond Staals. Depositing organization: Wageningen University, Department Agrotechnology & Food Sciences. Publication: Type III-B CRISPR-Cas cascade of proteolytic cleavages. Steens JA, Bravo JPK, Salazar CRP, Yildiz C, Amieiro AM, Kostlbacher S, Prinsen SHP, Andres AS, Patinios C, Bardis A, Barendregt A, Scheltema RA, Ettema TJG, van der Oost J, Taylor DW, Staals RHJ. Science. 2024 Feb 2;383(6682):512-519. doi: 10.1126/science.adk0378. Epub 2024 Feb 1. PubMed 38301007.
Backbone
  Vector backbone: p15A
  Vector type: Bacterial Expression
Growth in bacteria
  Bacterial resistance: Kanamycin, 50 μg/mL
  Growth temperature: 37°C
  Growth strain: DH5alpha
  Copy number: High Copy
Gene/Insert
  Gene/Insert name: SAVED-CHAT
  Species: Haliangium ochraceum DSM 14366
  Mutation: H375A, C422A
  Promoter: T7 promoter
  Tag / fusion protein: Strep-tag II (N terminal on insert)
  Cloning method: Gibson Cloning
Terms and licenses: Academic/Nonprofit Terms; Industry Terms: Not Available to Industry
Depositor comments: Please visit https://doi.org/10.1101/2023.06.23.546230 for bioRxiv preprint.
How to cite: pJS-BCD-Strep-dSAVED-CHAT was a gift from Raymond Staals (Addgene plasmid # 214031 ; http://n2t.net/addgene:214031 ; RRID:Addgene_214031)
